Addgene plasmid #81705: pDONR223_ERBB2_p.T182I
Purpose: Gateway Donor vector containing ERBB2,part of the Target Accelerator Plasmid Collection.
Depositing lab: Jesse Boehm & William Hahn & David Root. Depositing organization: Broad Institute. Publication: Systematic Functional Interrogation of Rare Cancer Variants Identifies Oncogenic Alleles. Kim E, Ilic N, Shrestha Y, Zou L, Kamburov A, Zhu C, Yang X, Lubonja R, Tran N, Nguyen C, Lawrence MS, Piccioni F, Bagul M, Doench JG, Chouinard CR, Wu X, Hogstrom L, Natoli T, Tamayo P, Horn H, Corsello SM, Lage K, Root DE, Subramanian A, Golub TR, Getz G, Boehm JS, Hahn WC. Cancer Discov. 2016 Jul;6(7):714-26. doi: 10.1158/2159-8290.CD-16-0160. Epub 2016 May 4. PubMed 27147599.
Backbone
  Vector backbone: pDONR223
  Backbone manufacturer: Invitrogen
  Backbone size w/o insert (bp): 2790
  Vector type: Gateway Entry vector
Growth in bacteria
  Bacterial resistance: Spectinomycin, 50 μg/mL
  Growth temperature: 37°C
  Growth strain: DH5alpha
  Copy number: High Copy
Gene/Insert
  Gene/Insert name: ERBB2 (alt name: NM_004448.2)
  Species: H. sapiens (human)
  Mutation: T182I
  Entrez Gene: ERBB2 (a.k.a. CD340, HER-2, HER-2/neu, HER2, MLN 19, MLN-19, NEU, NGL, TKR1, VSCN2, c-ERB-2, c-ERB2, p185(erbB2))
  Promoter: None
  Cloning method: Gateway Cloning
  Sequencing primers: 5′ M13pUC-fwd; 3′ M13-Rev
Terms and licenses: Academic/Nonprofit Terms; Industry Terms: Not Available to Industry
Depositor comments: Closed state: stop codon immediately follows insert
How to cite: pDONR223_ERBB2_p.T182I was a gift from Jesse Boehm & William Hahn & David Root (Addgene plasmid # 81705 ; http://n2t.net/addgene:81705 ; RRID:Addgene_81705)
