[The description below was written by a language model from this plasmid's Addgene catalogue record and the feature table of its GenBank file.]
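Description:
pDONR223_ERBB2_p.T182I is a Gateway entry clone built on the Invitrogen pDONR223 backbone, carrying the human ERBB2 (HER2/neu) open reading frame with a threonine-to-isoleucine substitution at residue 182. It belongs to the Target Accelerator Plasmid Collection, a set of cancer-associated alleles assembled for systematic functional testing of rare tumour variants. The 6,558 bp circular plasmid is maintained in E. coli at high copy through a ColE1/pUC-type origin. It is selected with spectinomycin via the aadA aminoglycoside adenylyltransferase gene, which also confers streptomycin resistance.

The feature table does not annotate the ERBB2 coding sequence itself, but the insert lies in the roughly 3.8 kb interval between the attL1 and attL2 sites. These are the recombination sites recognised by LR Clonase, so the ORF can be moved directionally and in frame into any attR-containing destination vector. The record lists no promoter for the insert, so the plasmid serves as a shuttle and sequence-verified stock, not as an expression construct. The rrnB T1 and T2 terminators upstream of attL1 insulate the cassette from read-through transcription from the backbone. A T7 promoter sits just outside attL2, oriented back toward the insert on the opposite strand. M13 forward and reverse primer sites flank the att sites for sequencing across the junctions.

The depositor notes that the clone is in the "closed" configuration, with a stop codon immediately following the insert. The protein will therefore be expressed with its native C-terminus and cannot be fused to C-terminal tags supplied by a destination vector. Typical use is LR transfer into lentiviral or other mammalian expression vectors to compare the T182I variant with wild-type ERBB2 in oncogenicity assays.
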