LOCUS       Exported 6558 bp ds-DNA circular SYN 12-MAY-2021
DEFINITION  Gateway Donor vector containing ERBB2,part of the Target Accelerator
            Plasmid Collection..
ACCESSION   .
VERSION     .
KEYWORDS    pDONR223_ERBB2_p.T182I
SOURCE      synthetic DNA construct
  ORGANISM  synthetic DNA construct
REFERENCE   1 (bases 1 to 6558)
  AUTHORS   Kim E, Ilic N, Shrestha Y, Zou L, Kamburov A, Zhu C, Yang X, Lubonja
            R, Tran N, Nguyen C, Lawrence MS, Piccioni F, Bagul M, Doench JG,
            Chouinard CR, Wu X, Hogstrom L, Natoli T, Tamayo P, Horn H, Corsello
            SM, Lage K, Root DE, Subramanian A, Golub TR, Getz G, Boehm JS, Hahn
            WC
  TITLE     Systematic Functional Interrogation of Rare Cancer Variants
            Identifies Oncogenic Alleles.
  JOURNAL   Cancer Discov. 2016 Jul;6(7):714-26. doi:
            10.1158/2159-8290.CD-16-0160. Epub 2016 May 4.
  PUBMED    27147599
REFERENCE   2 (bases 1 to 6558)
  AUTHORS   .
  TITLE     Direct Submission
  JOURNAL   Exported May 12, 2021 from SnapGene Server 1.1.58
            http://www.snapgene.com
FEATURES             Location/Qualifiers
     source          1..6558
                     /organism="synthetic DNA construct"
                     /mol_type="other DNA"
     rep_origin      71..659
                     /direction=RIGHT
                     /label=ori
                     /note="high-copy-number ColE1/pMB1/pBR322/pUC origin of
                     replication"
     primer_bind     560..579
                     /label=pBR322ori-F
                     /note="pBR322 origin, forward primer"
     primer_bind     813..830
                     /label=L4440
                     /note="L4440 vector, forward primer"
     terminator      989..1016
                     /label=rrnB T2 terminator
                     /note="transcription terminator T2 from the E. coli rrnB
                     gene"
     terminator      1108..1194
                     /gene="Escherichia coli rrnB"
                     /label=rrnB T1 terminator
                     /note="transcription terminator T1 from the E. coli rrnB
                     gene"
     primer_bind     1243..1265
                     /label=M13/pUC Forward
                     /note="In lacZ gene"
     primer_bind     1257..1274
                     /label=M13 Forward
                     /note="In lacZ gene. Also called M13-F20 or M13 (-21)
                     Forward"
     primer_bind     1258..1274
                     /label=M13 fwd
                     /note="common sequencing primer, one of multiple similar
                     variants"
     protein_bind    1290..1389
                     /gene="mutant version of attL"
                     /label=attL1
                     /bound_moiety="LR Clonase(TM)"
                     /note="recombination site for the Gateway(R) LR reaction"
     protein_bind    complement(5158..5257)
                     /gene="mutant version of attL"
                     /label=attL2
                     /bound_moiety="LR Clonase(TM)"
                     /note="recombination site for the Gateway(R) LR reaction"
     primer_bind     complement(5274..5293)
                     /label=T7
                     /note="T7 promoter, forward primer"
     promoter        complement(5275..5293)
                     /label=T7 promoter
                     /note="promoter for bacteriophage T7 RNA polymerase"
     primer_bind     complement(5298..5314)
                     /label=M13 rev
                     /note="common sequencing primer, one of multiple similar
                     variants"
     primer_bind     complement(5298..5314)
                     /label=M13 Reverse
                     /note="In lacZ gene. Also called M13-rev"
     CDS             5745..6536
                     /codon_start=1
                     /gene="aadA"
                     /product="aminoglycoside adenylyltransferase (Murphy,
                     1985)"
                     /label=SmR
                     /note="confers resistance to spectinomycin and
                     streptomycin"
                     /translation="MREAVIAEVSTQLSEVVGVIERHLEPTLLAVHLYGSAVDGGLKPH
                     SDIDLLVTVTVRLDETTRRALINDLLETSASPGESEILRAVEVTIVVHDDIIPWRYPAK
                     RELQFGEWQRNDILAGIFEPATIDIDLAILLTKAREHSVALVGPAAEELFDPVPEQDLF
                     EALNETLTLWNSPPDWAGDERNVVLTLSRIWYSAVTGKIAPKDVAADWAMERLPAQYQP
                     VILEARQAYLGQEEDRLASRADQLEEFVHYVKGEITKVVGK"
ORIGIN
        1 aatcccttaa cgtgagttac gcgtcgttcc actgagcgtc agaccccgta gaaaagatca
       61 aaggatcttc ttgagatcct ttttttctgc gcgtaatctg ctgcttgcaa acaaaaaaac
      121 caccgctacc agcggtggtt tgtttgccgg atcaagagct accaactctt tttccgaagg
      181 taactggctt cagcagagcg cagataccaa atactgttct tctagtgtag ccgtagttag
      241 gccaccactt caagaactct gtagcaccgc ctacatacct cgctctgcta atcctgttac
      301 cagtggctgc tgccagtggc gataagtcgt gtcttaccgg gttggactca agacgatagt
      361 taccggataa ggcgcagcgg tcgggctgaa cggggggttc gtgcacacag cccagcttgg
      421 agcgaacgac ctacaccgaa ctgagatacc tacagcgtga gctatgagaa agcgccacgc
      481 ttcccgaagg gagaaaggcg gacaggtatc cggtaagcgg cagggtcgga acaggagagc
      541 gcacgaggga gcttccaggg ggaaacgcct ggtatcttta tagtcctgtc gggtttcgcc
      601 acctctgact tgagcgtcga tttttgtgat gctcgtcagg ggggcggagc ctatggaaaa
      661 acgccagcaa cgcggccttt ttacggttcc tggccttttg ctggcctttt gctcacatgt
      721 tctttcctgc gttatcccct gattctgtgg ataaccgtat taccgccttt gagtgagctg
      781 ataccgctcg ccgcagccga acgaccgagc gcagcgagtc agtgagcgag gaagcggaag
      841 agcgcccaat acgcaaaccg cctctccccg cgcgttggcc gattcattaa tgcagctggc
      901 acgacaggtt tcccgactgg aaagcgggca gtgagcgcaa cgcaattaat acgcgtaccg
      961 ctagccagga agagtttgta gaaacgcaaa aaggccatcc gtcaggatgg ccttctgctt
     1021 agtttgatgc ctggcagttt atggcgggcg tcctgcccgc caccctccgg gccgttgctt
     1081 cacaacgttc aaatccgctc ccggcggatt tgtcctactc aggagagcgt tcaccgacaa
     1141 acaacagata aaacgaaagg cccagtcttc cgactgagcc tttcgtttta tttgatgcct
     1201 ggcagttccc tactctcgcg ttaacgctag catggatgtt ttcccagtca cgacgttgta
     1261 aaacgacggc cagtcttaag ctcgggcccc aaataatgat tttattttga ctgatagtga
     1321 cctgttcgtt gcaacaaatt gatgagcaat gcttttttat aatgccaact ttgtacaaaa
     1381 aagttggcat ggagctggcg gccttgtgcc gctgggggct cctcctcgcc ctcttgcccc
     1441 ccggagccgc gagcacccaa gtgtgcaccg gcacagacat gaagctgcgg ctccctgcca
     1501 gtcccgagac ccacctggac atgctccgcc acctctacca gggctgccag gtggtgcagg
     1561 gaaacctgga actcacctac ctgcccacca atgccagcct gtccttcctg caggatatcc
     1621 aggaggtgca gggctacgtg ctcatcgctc acaaccaagt gaggcaggtc ccactgcaga
     1681 ggctgcggat tgtgcgaggc acccagctct ttgaggacaa ctatgccctg gccgtgctag
     1741 acaatggaga cccgctgaac aataccaccc ctgtcacagg ggcctcccca ggaggcctgc
     1801 gggagctgca gcttcgaagc ctcacagaga tcttgaaagg aggggtcttg atccagcgga
     1861 acccccagct ctgctaccag gacacgattt tgtggaagga catcttccac aagaacaacc
     1921 agctggctct catactgata gacaccaacc gctctcgggc ctgccacccc tgttctccga
     1981 tgtgtaaggg ctcccgctgc tggggagaga gttctgagga ttgtcagagc ctgacgcgca
     2041 ctgtctgtgc cggtggctgt gcccgctgca aggggccact gcccactgac tgctgccatg
     2101 agcagtgtgc tgccggctgc acgggcccca agcactctga ctgcctggcc tgcctccact
     2161 tcaaccacag tggcatctgt gagctgcact gcccagccct ggtcacctac aacacagaca
     2221 cgtttgagtc catgcccaat cccgagggcc ggtatacatt cggcgccagc tgtgtgactg
     2281 cctgtcccta caactacctt tctacggacg tgggatcctg caccctcgtc tgccccctgc
     2341 acaaccaaga ggtgacagca gaggatggaa cacagcggtg tgagaagtgc agcaagccct
     2401 gtgcccgagt gtgctatggt ctgggcatgg agcacttgcg agaggtgagg gcagttacca
     2461 gtgccaatat ccaggagttt gctggctgca agaagatctt tgggagcctg gcatttctgc
     2521 cggagagctt tgatggggac ccagcctcca acactgcccc gctccagcca gagcagctcc
     2581 aagtgtttga gactctggaa gagatcacag gttacctata catctcagca tggccggaca
     2641 gcctgcctga cctcagcgtc ttccagaacc tgcaagtaat ccggggacga attctgcaca
     2701 atggcgccta ctcgctgacc ctgcaagggc tgggcatcag ctggctgggg ctgcgctcac
     2761 tgagggaact gggcagtgga ctggccctca tccaccataa cacccacctc tgcttcgtgc
     2821 acacggtgcc ctgggaccag ctctttcgga acccgcacca agctctgctc cacactgcca
     2881 accggccaga ggacgagtgt gtgggcgagg gcctggcctg ccaccagctg tgcgcccgag
     2941 ggcactgctg gggtccaggg cccacccagt gtgtcaactg cagccagttc cttcggggcc
     3001 aggagtgcgt ggaggaatgc cgagtactgc aggggctccc cagggagtat gtgaatgcca
     3061 ggcactgttt gccgtgccac cctgagtgtc agccccagaa tggctcagtg acctgttttg
     3121 gaccggaggc tgaccagtgt gtggcctgtg cccactataa ggaccctccc ttctgcgtgg
     3181 cccgctgccc cagcggtgtg aaacctgacc tctcctacat gcccatctgg aagtttccag
     3241 atgaggaggg cgcatgccag ccttgcccca tcaactgcac ccactcctgt gtggacctgg
     3301 atgacaaggg ctgccccgcc gagcagagag ccagccctct gacgtccatc atctctgcgg
     3361 tggttggcat tctgctggtc gtggtcttgg gggtggtctt tgggatcctc atcaagcgac
     3421 ggcagcagaa gatccggaag tacacgatgc ggagactgct gcaggaaacg gagctggtgg
     3481 agccgctgac acctagcgga gcgatgccca accaggcgca gatgcggatc ctgaaagaga
     3541 cggagctgag gaaggtgaag gtgcttggat ctggcgcttt tggcacagtc tacaagggca
     3601 tctggatccc tgatggggag aatgtgaaaa ttccagtggc catcaaagtg ttgagggaaa
     3661 acacatcccc caaagccaac aaagaaatct tagacgaagc atacgtgatg gctggtgtgg
     3721 gctccccata tgtctcccgc cttctgggca tctgcctgac atccacggtg cagctggtga
     3781 cacagcttat gccctatggc tgcctcttag accatgtccg ggaaaaccgc ggacgcctgg
     3841 gctcccagga cctgctgaac tggtgtatgc agattgccaa ggggatgagc tacctggagg
     3901 atgtgcggct cgtacacagg gacttggccg ctcggaacgt gctggtcaag agtcccaacc
     3961 atgtcaaaat tacagacttc gggctggctc ggctgctgga cattgacgag acagagtacc
     4021 atgcagatgg gggcaaggtg cccatcaagt ggatggcgct ggagtccatt ctccgccggc
     4081 ggttcaccca ccagagtgat gtgtggagtt atggtgtgac tgtgtgggag ctgatgactt
     4141 ttggggccaa accttacgat gggatcccag cccgggagat ccctgacctg ctggaaaagg
     4201 gggagcggct gccccagccc cccatctgca ccattgatgt ctacatgatc atggtcaaat
     4261 gttggatgat tgactctgaa tgtcggccaa gattccggga gttggtgtct gaattctccc
     4321 gcatggccag ggacccccag cgctttgtgg tcatccagaa tgaggacttg ggcccagcca
     4381 gtcccttgga cagcaccttc taccgctcac tgctggagga cgatgacatg ggggacctgg
     4441 tggatgctga ggagtatctg gtaccccagc agggcttctt ctgtccagac cctgccccgg
     4501 gcgctggggg catggtccac cacaggcacc gcagctcatc taccaggagt ggcggtgggg
     4561 acctgacact agggctggag ccctctgaag aggaggcccc caggtctcca ctggcaccct
     4621 ccgaaggggc tggctccgat gtatttgatg gtgacctggg aatgggggca gccaaggggc
     4681 tgcaaagcct ccccacacat gaccccagcc ctctacagcg gtacagtgag gaccccacag
     4741 tacccctgcc ctctgagact gatggctacg ttgcccccct gacctgcagc ccccagcctg
     4801 aatatgtgaa ccagccagat gttcggcccc agcccccttc gccccgagag ggccctctgc
     4861 ctgctgcccg acctgctggt gccactctgg aaaggcccaa gactctctcc ccagggaaga
     4921 atggggtcgt caaagacgtt tttgcctttg ggggtgccgt ggagaacccc gagtacttga
     4981 caccccaggg aggagctgcc cctcagcccc accctcctcc tgccttcagc ccagccttcg
     5041 acaacctcta ttactgggac caggacccac cagagcgggg ggctccaccc agcaccttca
     5101 aagggacacc tacggcagag aacccagagt acctgggtct ggacgtgcca gtgtgattgc
     5161 caactttctt gtacaaagtt ggcattataa gaaagcattg cttatcaatt tgttgcaacg
     5221 aacaggtcac tatcagtcaa aataaaatca ttatttgcca tccagctgat atcccctata
     5281 gtgagtcgta ttacatggtc atagctgttt cctggcagct ctggcccgtg tctcaaaatc
     5341 tctgatgtta cattgcacaa gataaaaata tatcatcatg cctcctctag accagccagg
     5401 acagaaatgc ctcgacttcg ctgctaccca aggttgccgg gtgacgcaca ccgtggaaac
     5461 ggatgaaggc acgaacccag tggacataag cctgttcggt tcgtaagctg taatgcaagt
     5521 agcgtatgcg ctcacgcaac tggtccagaa ccttgaccga acgcagcggt ggtaacggcg
     5581 cagtggcggt tttcatggct tgttatgact gtttttttgg ggtacagtct atgcctcggg
     5641 catccaagca gcaagcgcgt tacgccgtgg gtcgatgttt gatgttatgg agcagcaacg
     5701 atgttacgca gcagggcagt cgccctaaaa caaagttaaa cattatgagg gaagcggtga
     5761 tcgccgaagt atcgactcaa ctatcagagg tagttggcgt catcgagcgc catctcgaac
     5821 cgacgttgct ggccgtacat ttgtacggct ccgcagtgga tggcggcctg aagccacaca
     5881 gtgatattga tttgctggtt acggtgaccg taaggcttga tgaaacaacg cggcgagctt
     5941 tgatcaacga ccttttggaa acttcggctt cccctggaga gagcgagatt ctccgcgctg
     6001 tagaagtcac cattgttgtg cacgacgaca tcattccgtg gcgttatcca gctaagcgcg
     6061 aactgcaatt tggagaatgg cagcgcaatg acattcttgc aggtatcttc gagccagcca
     6121 cgatcgacat tgatctggct atcttgctga caaaagcaag agaacatagc gttgccttgg
     6181 taggtccagc ggcggaggaa ctctttgatc cggttcctga acaggatcta tttgaggcgc
     6241 taaatgaaac cttaacgcta tggaactcgc cgcccgactg ggctggcgat gagcgaaatg
     6301 tagtgcttac gttgtcccgc atttggtaca gcgcagtaac cggcaaaatc gcgccgaagg
     6361 atgtcgctgc cgactgggca atggagcgcc tgccggccca gtatcagccc gtcatacttg
     6421 aagctagaca ggcttatctt ggacaagaag aagatcgctt ggcctcgcgc gcagatcagt
     6481 tggaagaatt tgtccactac gtgaaaggcg agatcaccaa ggtagtcggc aaataaccct
     6541 cgagccaccc atgaccaa
//
