>Addgene plasmid #81705 | pDONR223_ERBB2_p.T182I | depositor partial sequence | sequence record 155024 | Insert sequence
ATGGAGCTGGCGGCCTTGTGCCGCTGGGGGCTCCTCCTCGCCCTCTTGCCCCCCGGAGCCGCGAGCACCC
AAGTGTGCACCGGCACAGACATGAAGCTGCGGCTCCCTGCCAGTCCCGAGACCCACCTGGACATGCTCCG
CCACCTCTACCAGGGCTGCCAGGTGGTGCAGGGAAACCTGGAACTCACCTACCTGCCCACCAATGCCAGC
CTGTCCTTCCTGCAGGATATCCAGGAGGTGCAGGGCTACGTGCTCATCGCTCACAACCAAGTGAGGCAGG
TCCCACTGCAGAGGCTGCGGATTGTGCGAGGCACCCAGCTCTTTGAGGACAACTATGCCCTGGCCGTGCT
AGACAATGGAGACCCGCTGAACAATACCACCCCTGTCACAGGGGCCTCCCCAGGAGGCCTGCGGGAGCTG
CAGCTTCGAAGCCTCACAGAGATCTTGAAAGGAGGGGTCTTGATCCAGCGGAACCCCCAGCTCTGCTACC
AGGACACGATTTTGTGGAAGGACATCTTCCACAAGAACAACCAGCTGGCTCTCATACTGATAGACACCAA
CCGCTCTCGGGCCTGCCACCCCTGTTCTCCGATGTGTAAGGGCTCCCGCTGCTGGGGAGAGAGTTCTGAG
GATTGTCAGAGCCTGACGCGCACTGTCTGTGCCGGTGGCTGTGCCCGCTGCAAGGGGCCACTGCCCACTG
ACTGCTGCCATGAGCAGTGTGCTGCCGGCTGCACGGGCCCCAAGCACTCTGACTGCCTGGCCTGCCTCCA
CTTCAACCACAGTGGCATCTGTGAGCTGCACTGCCCAGCCCTGGTCACCTACAACACAGACACGTTTGAG
TCCATGCCCAATCCCGAGGGCCGGTATACATTCGGCGCCAGCTGTGTGACTGCCTGTCCCTACAACTACC
TTTCTACGGACGTGGGATCCTGCACCCTCGTCTGCCCCCTGCACAACCAAGAGGTGACAGCAGAGGATGG
AACACAGCGGTGTGAGAAGTGCAGCAAGCCCTGTGCCCGAGTGTGCTATGGTCTGGGCATGGAGCACTTG
CGAGAGGTGAGGGCAGTTACCAGTGCCAATATCCAGGAGTTTGCTGGCTGCAAGAAGATCTTTGGGAGCC
TGGCATTTCTGCCGGAGAGCTTTGATGGGGACCCAGCCTCCAACACTGCCCCGCTCCAGCCAGAGCAGCT
CCAAGTGTTTGAGACTCTGGAAGAGATCACAGGTTACCTATACATCTCAGCATGGCCGGACAGCCTGCCT
GACCTCAGCGTCTTCCAGAACCTGCAAGTAATCCGGGGACGAATTCTGCACAATGGCGCCTACTCGCTGA
CCCTGCAAGGGCTGGGCATCAGCTGGCTGGGGCTGCGCTCACTGAGGGAACTGGGCAGTGGACTGGCCCT
CATCCACCATAACACCCACCTCTGCTTCGTGCACACGGTGCCCTGGGACCAGCTCTTTCGGAACCCGCAC
CAAGCTCTGCTCCACACTGCCAACCGGCCAGAGGACGAGTGTGTGGGCGAGGGCCTGGCCTGCCACCAGC
TGTGCGCCCGAGGGCACTGCTGGGGTCCAGGGCCCACCCAGTGTGTCAACTGCAGCCAGTTCCTTCGGGG
CCAGGAGTGCGTGGAGGAATGCCGAGTACTGCAGGGGCTCCCCAGGGAGTATGTGAATGCCAGGCACTGT
TTGCCGTGCCACCCTGAGTGTCAGCCCCAGAATGGCTCAGTGACCTGTTTTGGACCGGAGGCTGACCAGT
GTGTGGCCTGTGCCCACTATAAGGACCCTCCCTTCTGCGTGGCCCGCTGCCCCAGCGGTGTGAAACCTGA
CCTCTCCTACATGCCCATCTGGAAGTTTCCAGATGAGGAGGGCGCATGCCAGCCTTGCCCCATCAACTGC
ACCCACTCCTGTGTGGACCTGGATGACAAGGGCTGCCCCGCCGAGCAGAGAGCCAGCCCTCTGACGTCCA
TCGTCTCTGCGGTGGTTGGCATTCTGCTGGTCGTGGTCTTGGGGGTGGTCTTTGGGATCCTCATCAAGCG
ACGGCAGCAGAAGATCCGGAAGTACACGATGCGGAGACTGCTGCAGGAAACGGAGCTGGTGGAGCCGCTG
ACACCTAGCGGAGCGATGCCCAACCAGGCGCAGATGCGGATCCTGAAAGAGACGGAGCTGAGGAAGGTGA
AGGTGCTTGGATCTGGCGCTTTTGGCACAGTCTACAAGGGCATCTGGATCCCTGATGGGGAGAATGTGAA
AATTCCAGTGGCCATCAAAGTGTTGAGGGAAAACACATCCCCCAAAGCCAACAAAGAAATCTTAGACGAA
GCATACGTGATGGCTGGTGTGGGCTCCCCATATGTCTCCCGCCTTCTGGGCATCTGCCTGACATCCACGG
TGCAGCTGGTGACACAGCTTATGCCCTATGGCTGCCTCTTAGACCATGTCCGGGAAAACCGCGGACGCCT
GGGCTCCCAGGACCTGCTGAACTGGTGTATGCAGATTGCCAAGGGGATGAGCTACCTGGAGGATGTGCGG
CTCGTACACAGGGACTTGGCCGCTCGGAACGTGCTGGTCAAGAGTCCCAACCATGTCAAAATTACAGACT
TCGGGCTGGCTCGGCTGCTGGACATTGACGAGACAGAGTACCATGCAGATGGGGGCAAGGTGCCCATCAA
GTGGATGGCGCTGGAGTCCATTCTCCGCCGGCGGTTCACCCACCAGAGTGATGTGTGGAGTTATGGTGTG
ACTGTGTGGGAGCTGATGACTTTTGGGGCCAAACCTTACGATGGGATCCCAGCCCGGGAGATCCCTGACC
TGCTGGAAAAGGGGGAGCGGCTGCCCCAGCCCCCCATCTGCACCATTGATGTCTACATGATCATGGTCAA
ATGTTGGATGATTGACTCTGAATGTCGGCCAAGATTCCGGGAGTTGGTGTCTGAATTCTCCCGCATGGCC
AGGGACCCCCAGCGCTTTGTGGTCATCCAGAATGAGGACTTGGGCCCAGCCAGTCCCTTGGACAGCACCT
TCTACCGCTCACTGCTGGAGGACGATGACATGGGGGACCTGGTGGATGCTGAGGAGTATCTGGTACCCCA
GCAGGGCTTCTTCTGTCCAGACCCTGCCCCGGGCGCTGGGGGCATGGTCCACCACAGGCACCGCAGCTCA
TCTACCAGGAGTGGCGGTGGGGACCTGACACTAGGGCTGGAGCCCTCTGAAGAGGAGGCCCCCAGGTCTC
CACTGGCACCCTCCGAAGGGGCTGGCTCCGATGTATTTGATGGTGACCTGGGAATGGGGGCAGCCAAGGG
GCTGCAAAGCCTCCCCACACATGACCCCAGCCCTCTACAGCGGTACAGTGAGGACCCCACAGTACCCCTG
CCCTCTGAGACTGATGGCTACGTTGCCCCCCTGACCTGCAGCCCCCAGCCTGAATATGTGAACCAGCCAG
ATGTTCGGCCCCAGCCCCCTTCGCCCCGAGAGGGCCCTCTGCCTGCTGCCCGACCTGCTGGTGCCACTCT
GGAAAGGCCCAAGACTCTCTCCCCAGGGAAGAATGGGGTCGTCAAAGACGTTTTTGCCTTTGGGGGTGCC
GTGGAGAACCCCGAGTACTTGACACCCCAGGGAGGAGCTGCCCCTCAGCCCCACCCTCCTCCTGCCTTCA
GCCCAGCCTTCGACAACCTCTATTACTGGGACCAGGACCCACCAGAGCGGGGGGCTCCACCCAGCACCTT
CAAAGGGACACCTACGGCAGAGAACCCAGAGTACCTGGGTCTGGACGTGCCAGTG
